Addgene plasmid #60156: pNB761
Purpose: Firefly luciferase (Promega) driven by ADE17 promoter.
Depositing lab: Nicolas Buchler. Depositing organization: Duke University. Publication: Measuring fast gene dynamics in single cells with time-lapse luminescence microscopy. Mazo-Vargas A, Park H, Aydin M, Buchler NE. Mol Biol Cell. 2014 Sep 17. pii: mbc.E14-07-1187. 10.1091/mbc.E14-07-1187 PubMed 25232010.
Backbone
  Vector backbone: p406
  Backbone size w/o insert (bp): 5833
  Total vector size (bp): 7501
  Vector type: Yeast Expression
  Selectable markers: URA3
Growth in bacteria
  Bacterial resistance: Ampicillin, 100 μg/mL
  Growth temperature: 37°C
  Growth strain: DH5alpha
  Copy number: High Copy
Gene/Insert
  Gene/Insert name: FLuc (alt names: Firefly luciferase; p406-ADE17pr-FLuc)
  Species: Photinus pyralis
  Insert size (bp): 1668
  Mutation: FLuc has A4V & S504G (no functional effect)
  Promoter: ADE17pr
  Cloning method: Restriction Enzyme; 5′ cloning site PacI (not destroyed); 3′ cloning site AscI (not destroyed)
  Sequencing primers: 5′ cactttatgcttccggctcctatgtt; 3′ CTGCCGGTAGAGGTGTGGTCAATAAG
Terms and licenses: Academic/Nonprofit Terms; Industry Terms: Not Available to Industry
How to cite: pNB761 was a gift from Nicolas Buchler (Addgene plasmid # 60156 ; http://n2t.net/addgene:60156 ; RRID:Addgene_60156)
