[The description below was written by a language model from this plasmid's Addgene catalogue record and pLannotate feature annotations shown in this document.]
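Description:
pNB761 (also called p406-ADE17pr-FLuc) is a yeast expression plasmid built on the p406 backbone that carries a firefly luciferase reporter under control of the ADE17 promoter. In E. coli it is maintained as a high-copy plasmid through a ColE1/pUC-type origin and selected with ampicillin via the bla gene. An f1 origin and remnants of a pBluescript-style cloning region (lac promoter/operator, lacZα fragment, flanking T3 and T7 promoters) are also present. For yeast, the selectable marker is URA3 with its own promoter, which complements uracil auxotrophy and can be counterselected with 5-FOA. The feature table shows no yeast replication origin or centromere (no 2μ or CEN/ARS). This is consistent with an integrating-type vector, although the record does not state how the plasmid is maintained in yeast.

The payload is the Photinus pyralis luciferase coding sequence (annotated as the luc+ version, sourced from Promega), cloned between PacI and AscI sites that are both retained. It carries A4V and S504G substitutions, which the depositor reports as having no functional effect. The ADE17 promoter is not annotated by name. The region upstream of the luciferase ORF includes a segment matching an RPL15B fragment, which may be genomic sequence carried along with the promoter, though the record does not confirm this. An ADH1 terminator follows the reporter, and short TEF promoter and CYC1 terminator fragments lie further downstream, apparently as backbone remnants.

The associated work concerns time-lapse luminescence microscopy for measuring fast gene expression dynamics in single cells, so this construct serves as a luminescent readout of ADE17 promoter activity in yeast.
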