Features (pLannotate 1.2.2; 22 found; start..end, strand, type, name):
     96..200     +  promoter       AmpR promoter: bla
    201..1061    +  CDS            AmpR: β-lactamase; bla; confers resistance to ampicillin, carbenicillin, and related antibiotics
   1232..1820    +  rep_origin     ori: high-copy-number ColE1/pMB1/pBR322/pUC origin of replication
   2003..2095    +  CDS            lacI (fragment): lac repressor; lacI; The lac repressor binds to the lac operator to inhibit transcription in E. coli. This inhibition can be relieved by adding lactose or isopropyl-β-D-thiogalactopyranoside (IPTG).
   2108..2129    +  protein_bind   CAP binding site: CAP binding activates transcription in the presence of cAMP. E. coli catabolite activator protein
   2144..2174    +  promoter       lac promoter: promoter for the E. coli lac operon
   2182..2198    +  protein_bind   lac operator: The lac repressor binds to the lac operator to inhibit transcription in E. coli. This inhibition can be relieved by adding lactose or isopropyl-β-D-thiogalactopyranoside (IPTG). lac repressor encoded by lacI
   2243..2261    +  promoter       T3 promoter: promoter for bacteriophage T3 RNA polymerase
   2280..2777    +  CDS            RPL15B (fragment): RL15B_YEAST - Also known as RPL10B, RPL13B, YL10B. Experimental evidence at protein level: Swiss-Prot protein existence level 1. Component of the ribosome, a large ribonucleoprotein complex responsible for the synthesis of proteins in the cell. The small ribosomal subunit (SSU) binds messenger RNAs (mRNAs) and translates the encoded message by selecting cognate aminoacyl-transfer RNA (tRNA) molecules. The large subunit (LSU) contains the ribosomal catalytic site termed the peptidyl transferase center (PTC), which catalyzes the formation of peptide bonds, thereby polymerizing the amino acids de
   3234..3257    +  misc_feature   MCS (fragment): pBluescript multiple cloning site
   3267..4917    +  CDS            luciferase (fragment): firefly luciferase; luc+; enhanced luc+ version of the luciferase gene
   4949..5136    +  terminator     ADH1 terminator: S. cerevisiae ADH1; transcription terminator for the S. cerevisiae alcohol dehydrogenase 1 (ADH1) gene
   5211..5418    +  promoter       TEF promoter (fragment): Ashbya gossypii TEF promoter
   5409..5488    +  terminator     CYC1 terminator (fragment): S. cerevisiae CYC1; transcription terminator for CYC1
   5507..5525    -  promoter       T7 promoter: promoter for bacteriophage T7 RNA polymerase
   5533..5688    +  CDS            lacZα (fragment): LacZα fragment of β-galactosidase; lacZ fragment
   5696..6151    +  rep_origin     f1 ori (sequence partly withheld): f1 bacteriophage origin of replication; arrow indicates direction of (+) strand synthesis
   6152..6203    -  misc_feature   bom (fragment): basis of mobility region from pBR322
   6282..7085    -  CDS            URA3: orotidine-5'-phosphate decarboxylase, required for uracil biosynthesis; S. cerevisiae URA3; yeast auxotrophic marker, counterselectable with 5-fluoroorotic acid (5-FOA)
   7086..7301    -  promoter       URA3 promoter: S. cerevisiae URA3
   7316..7365    -  misc_feature   bom (fragment): basis of mobility region from pBR322
   7467..1       -  CDS            rop (fragment) (across the origin): Rop protein, which maintains plasmids at low copy number; rop
>Addgene plasmid #60156 | pNB761 | depositor full sequence | sequence record 96326 | pNB761 sequence 7501 bps
GACGAAAGGGCCTCGTGATACGCCTATTTTTATAGGTTAATGTCATGATAATAATGGTTTCTTAGACGTC
AGGTGGCACTTTTCGGGGAAATGTGCGCGGAACCCCTATTTGTTTATTTTTCTAAATACATTCAAATATG
TATCCGCTCATGAGACAATAACCCTGATAAATGCTTCAATAATATTGAAAAAGGAAGAGTATGAGTATTC
AACATTTCCGTGTCGCCCTTATTCCCTTTTTTGCGGCATTTTGCCTTCCTGTTTTTGCTCACCCAGAAAC
GCTGGTGAAAGTAAAAGATGCTGAAGATCAGTTGGGTGCACGAGTGGGTTACATCGAACTGGATCTCAAC
AGCGGTAAGATCCTTGAGAGTTTTCGCCCCGAAGAACGTTTTCCAATGATGAGCACTTTTAAAGTTCTGC
TATGTGGCGCGGTATTATCCCGTATTGACGCCGGGCAAGAGCAACTCGGTCGCCGCATACACTATTCTCA
GAATGACTTGGTTGAGTACTCACCAGTCACAGAAAAGCATCTTACGGATGGCATGACAGTAAGAGAATTA
TGCAGTGCTGCCATAACCATGAGTGATAACACTGCGGCCAACTTACTTCTGACAACGATCGGAGGACCGA
AGGAGCTAACCGCTTTTTTGCACAACATGGGGGATCATGTAACTCGCCTTGATCGTTGGGAACCGGAGCT
GAATGAAGCCATACCAAACGACGAGCGTGACACCACGATGCCTGTAGCAATGGCAACAACGTTGCGCAAA
CTATTAACTGGCGAACTACTTACTCTAGCTTCCCGGCAACAATTAATAGACTGGATGGAGGCGGATAAAG
TTGCAGGACCACTTCTGCGCTCGGCCCTTCCGGCTGGCTGGTTTATTGCTGATAAATCTGGAGCCGGTGA
GCGTGGGTCTCGCGGTATCATTGCAGCACTGGGGCCAGATGGTAAGCCCTCCCGTATCGTAGTTATCTAC
ACGACGGGGAGTCAGGCAACTATGGATGAACGAAATAGACAGATCGCTGAGATAGGTGCCTCACTGATTA
AGCATTGGTAACTGTCAGACCAAGTTTACTCATATATACTTTAGATTGATTTAAAACTTCATTTTTAATT
TAAAAGGATCTAGGTGAAGATCCTTTTTGATAATCTCATGACCAAAATCCCTTAACGTGAGTTTTCGTTC
CACTGAGCGTCAGACCCCGTAGAAAAGATCAAAGGATCTTCTTGAGATCCTTTTTTTCTGCGCGTAATCT
GCTGCTTGCAAACAAAAAAACCACCGCTACCAGCGGTGGTTTGTTTGCCGGATCAAGAGCTACCAACTCT
TTTTCCGAAGGTAACTGGCTTCAGCAGAGCGCAGATACCAAATACTGTCCTTCTAGTGTAGCCGTAGTTA
GGCCACCACTTCAAGAACTCTGTAGCACCGCCTACATACCTCGCTCTGCTAATCCTGTTACCAGTGGCTG
CTGCCAGTGGCGATAAGTCGTGTCTTACCGGGTTGGACTCAAGACGATAGTTACCGGATAAGGCGCAGCG
GTCGGGCTGAACGGGGGGTTCGTGCACACAGCCCAGCTTGGAGCGAACGACCTACACCGAACTGAGATAC
CTACAGCGTGAGCTATGAGAAAGCGCCACGCTTCCCGAAGGGAGAAAGGCGGACAGGTATCCGGTAAGCG
GCAGGGTCGGAACAGGAGAGCGCACGAGGGAGCTTCCAGGGGGAAACGCCTGGTATCTTTATAGTCCTGT
CGGGTTTCGCCACCTCTGACTTGAGCGTCGATTTTTGTGATGCTCGTCAGGGGGGCGGAGCCTATGGAAA
AACGCCAGCAACGCGGCCTTTTTACGGTTCCTGGCCTTTTGCTGGCCTTTTGCTCACATGTTCTTTCCTG
CGTTATCCCCTGATTCTGTGGATAACCGTATTACCGCCTTTGAGTGAGCTGATACCGCTCGCCGCAGCCG
AACGACCGAGCGCAGCGAGTCAGTGAGCGAGGAAGCGGAAGAGCGCCCAATACGCAAACCGCCTCTCCCC
GCGCGTTGGCCGATTCATTAATGCAGCTGGCACGACAGGTTTCCCGACTGGAAAGCGGGCAGTGAGCGCA
ACGCAATTAATGTGAGTTAGCTCACTCATTAGGCACCCCAGGCTTTACACTTTATGCTTCCGGCTCGTAT
GTTGTGTGGAATTGTGAGCGGATAACAATTTCACACAGGAAACAGCTATGACCATGATTACGCCAAGCGC
GCAATTAACCCTCACTAAAGGGAACAAAAGCTGGAGCTCGCCGCTAGACCAACTAGACCAGACAAGGCTA
GGAGACTAGGCTACAAAGCCAAGCAAGGTTTCGTTATCTACCGTGTCAGGGTTAGACGCGGTAACAGAAA
GAGACCTGTTCCAAAGGGTGCTACTTACGGTAAGCCAACTAACCAAGGTGTCAATGAATTGAAATACCAA
AGATCCTTGAGAGCTACCGCTGAAGAAAGAGTTGGCCGTCGTGCTGCTAACTTGAGAGTCTTGAACTCCT
ACTGGGTCAACCAAGACTCTACTTACAAGTACTTCGAAGTTATATTGGTTGATCCTCAACACAAGGCTAT
CAGAAGAGATGCTCGGTACAACTGGATCTGCAATCCCGTCCATAAGCATCGTGAAGCTAGAGGCTTGACT
GCCACCGGTAAGAAATCCAGGGGTATCAACAAGGGACACAAATTCAACAACACCAAGGCCGGCAGAAGAA
AGACCTGGAAAAGACAAAATACTCTGTCGTTATGGAGGTATAGAAAATGAAATAGTTAGAACCGTATATA
GATCAATAATAATGCACTATGAACATTTTTTCAACCTGATTACTTCATCGTTCCTTTTCTTCGACTTATT
TTTTTTTTATTATTCTTCGCTCTTTGGCAGCATACGCAATTTGAATTTGCAGTTTTTGACTCTTTTTTCC
TTAGCGGAACGAACAATATTAATCATGCCAACTAAGTCATTGCAGAAGTCAACTTATCATTTATAAAGAA
GATCCTACCCTACAATGTGTGTACCCTGATGTGCCCAGAAATGAATTGACTCCTCTCATAACTTGTTAAT
ATTCGGATGTGCATATCACGTTCGGATCTATGTATATAAATGTACGCTCGTTTTAACCTTTAGTGTAGTA
CCTAAAATCTTTCTTACCAGCAACTAATAGCCCTTGAAGTAGTTTTGCTAGCTTGGACATCAAAGCACAT
ATCACCATCAAATTCTAGAACTAGTGGATCCCCCGGGTTAATTAACATGGAAGACGTCAAAAACATAAAG
AAAGGCCCGGCGCCATTCTATCCGCTGGAAGATGGAACCGCTGGAGAGCAACTGCATAAGGCTATGAAGA
GATACGCCCTGGTTCCTGGAACAATTGCTTTTACAGATGCACATATCGAGGTGGACATCACTTACGCTGA
GTACTTCGAAATGTCCGTTCGGTTGGCAGAAGCTATGAAACGATATGGGCTGAATACAAATCACAGAATC
GTCGTATGCAGTGAAAACTCTCTTCAATTCTTTATGCCGGTGTTGGGCGCGTTATTTATCGGAGTTGCAG
TTGCGCCCGCGAACGACATTTATAATGAACGTGAATTGCTCAACAGTATGGGCATTTCGCAGCCTACCGT
GGTGTTCGTTTCCAAAAAGGGGTTGCAAAAAATTTTGAACGTGCAAAAAAAGCTCCCAATCATCCAAAAA
ATTATTATCATGGATTCTAAAACGGATTACCAGGGATTTCAGTCGATGTACACGTTCGTCACATCTCATC
TACCTCCCGGTTTTAATGAATACGATTTTGTGCCAGAGTCCTTCGATAGGGACAAGACAATTGCACTGAT
CATGAACTCCTCTGGATCTACTGGTCTGCCTAAAGGTGTCGCTCTGCCTCATAGAACTGCCTGCGTGAGA
TTCTCGCATGCCAGAGATCCTATTTTTGGCAATCAAATCATTCCGGATACTGCGATTTTAAGTGTTGTTC
CATTCCATCACGGTTTTGGAATGTTTACTACACTCGGATATTTGATATGTGGATTTCGAGTCGTCTTAAT
GTATAGATTTGAAGAAGAGCTGTTTCTGAGGAGCCTTCAGGATTACAAGATTCAAAGTGCGCTGCTGGTG
CCAACCCTATTCTCCTTCTTCGCCAAAAGCACTCTGATTGACAAATACGATTTATCTAATTTACACGAAA
TTGCTTCTGGTGGCGCTCCCCTCTCTAAGGAAGTCGGGGAAGCGGTTGCCAAGAGGTTCCATCTGCCAGG
TATCAGGCAAGGATATGGGCTCACTGAGACTACATCAGCTATTCTGATTACACCCGAGGGGGATGATAAA
CCGGGCGCGGTCGGTAAAGTTGTTCCATTTTTTGAAGCGAAGGTTGTGGATCTGGATACCGGGAAAACGC
TGGGCGTTAATCAAAGAGGCGAACTGTGTGTGAGAGGTCCTATGATTATGTCCGGTTATGTAAACAATCC
GGAAGCGACCAACGCCTTGATTGACAAGGATGGATGGCTACATTCTGGAGACATAGCTTACTGGGACGAA
GACGAACACTTCTTCATCGTTGACCGCCTGAAGTCTCTGATTAAGTACAAAGGCTATCAGGTGGCTCCCG
CTGAATTGGAATCCATCTTGCTCCAACACCCCAACATCTTCGACGCAGGTGTCGCAGGTCTTCCCGACGA
TGACGCCGGTGAACTTCCCGCCGCCGTTGTTGTTTTGGAGCACGGAAAGACGATGACGGAAAAAGAGATC
GTGGATTACGTCGCCGGTCAAGTAACAACCGCGAAAAAGTTGCGCGGAGGAGTTGTGTTTGTGGACGAAG
TACCGAAAGGTCTTACCGGAAAACTCGACGCAAGAAAAATCAGAGAGATCCTCATAAAGGCCAAGAAGGG
CGGAAAGATCGCCGTGTCTCGAGAATAAGGCGCGCCACTTCTAAATAAGCGAATTTCTTATGATTTATGA
TTTTTATTATTAAATAAGTTATAAAAAAAATAAGTGTATACAAATTTTAAAGTGACTCTTAGGTTTTAAA
ACGAAAATTCTTATTCTTGAGTAACTCTTTCCTGTAGGTCAGGTTGCTTTCTCAGGTATAGTATGAGGTC
GCTCTTATTGACCACACCTCTACCGGCAGATCCGCTAGGGATAACAGGGTAATATAGATCTGTTTAGCTT
GCCTCGTCCCCGCCGGGTCACCCGGCCAGCGACATGGAGGCCCAGAATACCCTCCTTGACAGTCTTGACG
TGCGCAGCTCAGGGGCATGATGTGACTGTCGCCCGTACATTTAGCCCATACATCCCCATGTATAATCATT
TGCATCCATACATTTTGATGGCCGCACGGCGCGAAGCAAAAATTACGGCTCCTCGCTGCAGACCTGCGAG
CAGGGAAACGCTCCCCTCACAGACGCGTGTACGCATGTAACATTATACTGAAAACCTTGCTTGAGAAGGT
TTTGGGACGCTCGAAGGCTTTAATTTGCGGCCGGTACCCAATTCGCCCTATAGTGAGTCGTATTACGCGC
GCTCACTGGCCGTCGTTTTACAACGTCGTGACTGGGAAAACCCTGGCGTTACCCAACTTAATCGCCTTGC
AGCACATCCCCCTTTCGCCAGCTGGCGTAATAGCGAAGAGGCCCGCACCGATCGCCCTTCCCAACAGTTG
CGCAGCCTGAATGGCGAATGGCGCG
[124 nt withheld, positions 5696-5819]
C
[91 nt withheld, positions 5821-5911]
A
[49 nt withheld, positions 5913-5961]
CCTTTGACGTTGGAGTCCACGTTCTTT
[37 nt withheld, positions 5989-6025]
ACCCTATCTCGGTCTATTCTTTTGATTTATAAGGGATTTTGCCGATTTCGGCCTATTGGTTAAAAAATGA
GCTGATTTAACAAAAATTTAACGCGAATTTTAACAAAATATTAACGTTTACAATTTCCTGATGCGGTATT
TTCTCCTTACGCATCTGTGCGGTATTTCACACCGCATAGGGTAATAACTGATATAATTAAATTGAAGCTC
TAATTTGTGAGTTTAGTATACATGCATTTACTTATAATACAGTTTTTTAGTTTTGCTGGCCGCATCTTCT
CAAATATGCTTCCCAGCCTGCTTTTCTGTAACGTTCACCCTCTACCTTAGCATCCCTTCCCTTTGCAAAT
AGTCCTCTTCCAACAATAATAATGTCAGATCCTGTAGAGACCACATCATCCACGGTTCTATACTGTTGAC
CCAATGCGTCTCCCTTGTCATCTAAACCCACACCGGGTGTCATAATCAACCAATCGTAACCTTCATCTCT
TCCACCCATGTCTCTTTGAGCAATAAAGCCGATAACAAAATCTTTGTCGCTCTTCGCAATGTCAACAGTA
CCCTTAGTATATTCTCCAGTAGATAGGGAGCCCTTGCATGACAATTCTGCTAACATCAAAAGGCCTCTAG
GTTCCTTTGTTACTTCTTCTGCCGCCTGCTTCAAACCGCTAACAATACCTGGGCCCACCACACCGTGTGC
ATTCGTAATGTCTGCCCATTCTGCTATTCTGTATACACCCGCAGAGTACTGCAATTTGACTGTATTACCA
ATGTCAGCAAATTTTCTGTCTTCGAAGAGTAAAAAATTGTACTTGGCGGATAATGCCTTTAGCGGCTTAA
CTGTGCCCTCCATGGAAAAATCAGTCAAGATATCCACATGTGTTTTTAGTAAACAAATTTTGGGACCTAA
TGCTTCAACTAACTCCAGTAATTCCTTGGTGGTACGAACATCCAATGAAGCACACAAGTTTGTTTGCTTT
TCGTGCATGATATTAAATAGCTTGGCAGCAACAGGACTAGGATGAGTAGCAGCACGTTCCTTATATGTAG
CTTTCGACATGATTTATCTTCGTTTCCTGCAGGTTTTTGTTCTGTGCAGTTGGGTTAAGAATACTGGGCA
ATTTCATGTTTCTTCAACACTACATATGCGTATATATACCAATCTAAGTCTGTGCTCCTTCCTTCGTTCT
TCCTTCTGTTCGGAGATTACCGAATCAAAAAAATTTCAAAGAAACCGAAATCAAAAAAAAGAATAAAAAA
AAAATGATGAATTGAATTGAAAAGCTGTGGTATGGTGCACTCTCAGTACAATCTGCTCTGATGCCGCATA
GTTAAGCCAGCCCCGACACCCGCCAACACCCGCTGACGCGCCCTGACGGGCTTGTCTGCTCCCGGCATCC
GCTTACAGACAAGCTGTGACCGTCTCCGGGAGCTGCATGTGTCAGAGGTTTTCACCGTCATCACCGAAAC
GCGCGA
