>Addgene plasmid #60156 | pNB761 | addgene partial sequence | sequence record 98188 | M13pUC-Rev 5'-AGCGGATAACAATTTCACACAGG-3'
TGACCATGATTACGCCAAGCGCGCAATTAACCCTCACTAAAGGGAACAAAAGCTGGAGCTCGCCGCTAGA
CCAACTAGACCAGACAAGGCTAGGAGACTAGGCTACAAAGCCAAGCAAGGTTTCGTTATCTACCGTGTCA
GGGTTAGACGCGGTAACAGAAAGAGACCTGTTCCAAAGGGTGCTACTTACGGTAAGCCAACTAACCAAGG
TGTCAATGAATTGAAATACCAAAGATCCTTGAGAGCTACCGCTGAAGAAAGAGTTGGCCGTCGTGCTGCT
AACTTGAGAGTCTTGAACTCCTACTGGGTCAACCAAGACTCTACTTACAAGTACTTCGAAGTTATATTGG
TTGATCCTCAACACAAGGCTATCAGAAGAGATGCTCGGTACAACTGGATCTGCAATCCCGTCCATAAGCA
TCGTGAAGCTAGAGGCTTGACTGCCACCGGTAAGAAATCCAGGGGTATCAACAAGGGACACAAATTCAAC
AACACCAAGGCCGGCAGAAGAAAGACCTGGAAAAGACAAAATACTCTGTCGTTATGGAGGTATAGAAAAT
GAAATAGTTAGAACCGTATATAGATCAATAATAATGCACTATGAACATTTTTTCAACCTGATTACTTCAT
CGTTCCTTTTCTTCGACTTATTTTTTTTTTATTATTCTTCGCTCTTTGGCAGCATACGCAATTTGAATTT
GCAGTTTTTGACTCTTTTTTCCTTAGCGGAACGAACAATATTAATCATGCCAACTAAGTCATTGCAGAAG
TCAACTTATCATTTATAAAGAAGATCCTACCCTACAATGTGTGTACCCTGATGTGCCCAGAAATGAATTG
ACTCCTCTCATAACTTGTTAATATTCGGATGTGCATATCACGTTCGGATCTATGTATATAAATGTACGCT
CGT
