>Addgene plasmid #60156 | pNB761 | addgene partial sequence | sequence record 98189 | pHybLex_rev 5'-GAGTCACTTTAAAATTTGTATACAC-3'
TAACTTATTTAATAATAAAAATCATAAATCATAAGAAATTCGCTTATTTAGAAGTGGCGCGCCTTATTCT
CGAGACACGGCGATCTTTCCGCCCTTCTTGGCCTTTATGAGGATCTCTCTGATTTTTCTTGCGTCGAGTT
TTCCGGTAAGACCTTTCGGTACTTCGTCCACAAACACAACTCCTCCGCGCAACTTTTTCGCGGTTGTTAC
TTGACCGGCGACGTAATCCACGATCTCTTTTTCCGTCATCGTCTTTCCGTGCTCCAAAACAACAACGGCG
GCGGGAAGTTCACCGGCGTCATCGTCGGGAAGACCTGCGACACCTGCGTCGAAGATGTTGGGGTGTTGGA
GCAAGATGGATTCCAATTCAGCGGGAGCCACCTGATAGCCTTTGTACTTAATCAGAGACTTCAGGCGGTC
AACGATGAAGAAGTGTTCGTCTTCGTCCCAGTAAGCTATGTCTCCAGAATGTAGCCATCCATCCTTGTCA
ATCAAGGCGTTGGTCGCTTCCGGATTGTTTACATAACCGGACATAATCATAGGACCTCTCACACACAGTT
CGCCTCTTTGATTAACGCCCAGCGTTTTCCCGGTATCCAGATCCACAACCTTCGCTTCAAAAAATGGAAC
AACTTTACCGACCGCGCCCGGTTTATCATCCCCCTCGGGTGTAATCAGAATAGCTGATGTAGTCTCAGTG
AGCCCATATCCTTGCCTGATACCTGGCAGATGGAACCTCTTGGCAACCGCTTCCCCGACTTCCTTAGAGA
GGGGAGCGCCACCAGAAGCAATTTCGTGTAAATTAGATAAATCGTATTTGTCAATCAGAGTGCTTTTGGC
GAAGAAGGAGAATAGGGTTGGCACCAGCAGCGCACTTTGAATCTTGTAATCCTGAAGGCTCCTCAGAAAC
AGCTCTTCTTCAAATCTATACATTAAGACGACTCGAAATC
