>Addgene plasmid #60156 | pNB761 | addgene partial sequence | sequence record 98588 | pBluescript-SK 5'-tctagaactagtggatc-3'
GAAGACGTCAAAAACATAAAGAAAGGCCCGGCGCCATTCTATCCGCTGGAAGATGGAACCGCTGGAGAGC
AACTGCATAAGGCTATGAAGAGATACGCCCTGGTTCCTGGAACAATTGCTTTTACAGATGCACATATCGA
GGTGGACATCACTTACGCTGAGTACTTCGAAATGTCCGTTCGGTTGGCAGAAGCTATGAAACGATATGGG
CTGAATACAAATCACAGAATCGTCGTATGCAGTGAAAACTCTCTTCAATTCTTTATGCCGGTGTTGGGCG
CGTTATTTATCGGAGTTGCAGTTGCGCCCGCGAACGACATTTATAATGAACGTGAATTGCTCAACAGTAT
GGGCATTTCGCAGCCTACCGTGGTGTTCGTTTCCAAAAAGGGGTTGCAAAAAATTTTGAACGTGCAAAAA
AAGCTCCCAATCATCCAAAAAATTATTATCATGGATTCTAAAACGGATTACCAGGGATTTCAGTCGATGT
ACACGTTCGTCACATCTCATCTACCTCCCGGTTTTAATGAATACGATTTTGTGCCAGAGTCCTTCGATAG
GGACAAGACAATTGCACTGATCATGAACTCCTCTGGATCTACTGGTCTGCCTAAAGGTGTCGCTCTGCCT
CATAGAACTGCCTGCGTGAGATTCTCGCATGCCAGAGATCCTATTTTTGGCAATCAAATCATTCCGGATA
CTGCGATTTTAAGTGTTGTTCCATTCCATCACGGTTTTGGAATGTTTACTACACTCGGATATTTGATATG
TGGATTTCGAGTCGTCTTAATGTATAGATTTGAAGAAGAGCTGTTTCTGAGGAGCCTTCAGGATTACAAG
ATTCAAAGTGCGCTGCTGGTGCCAACCCTATTCTCCTTCTTCGCCAAAAGCACTCTGATTGACAAATACG
ATTTATCTAATTTACACGAAATTGCTTCTGGTGGCGCTCCCCTCTCTAAGGAAGTCGGGGAAGCGGTTGC
CAAGAGGTTCCATCTGCCAGGTATCAGGCAAGGATATGGGCTCACTGAGACTACATCAGCTA
